>Addgene plasmid #61390 | pCS2-TagRFPT.zf1 | depositor full sequence | sequence record 101771 | pCS2-TagRFPT.zf1 sequence 4827 bps
CGCCATTCTGCCTGGGGACGTCGGAGCAAGCTTGATTTAGGTGACACTATAGAATACAAGCTACTTGTTC
TTTTTGCAGGATCCGCCACCATGGTGAGCAAAGGAGAGGAACTGATTAAAGAAAACATGCACATGAAGCT
GTACATGGAGGGAACAGTGAACAACCACCACTTCAAGTGTACATCTGAGGGAGAGGGAAAGCCTTATGAG
GGAACACAGACAATGAGAATCAAGGTGGTGGAGGGAGGACCTCTGCCTTTTGCTTTTGACATCCTGGCTA
CCAGCTTCATGTATGGAAGCAGAACATTCATCAACCACACACAGGGAATCCCTGACTTCTTCAAGCAGAG
CTTCCCTGAGGGATTCACATGGGAGAGAGTGACAACATATGAGGATGGAGGAGTGCTGACAGCTACACAG
GACACAAGCCTCCAGGATGGATGTCTGATCTACAATGTGAAGATCAGAGGAGTGAACTTCCCTAGCAATG
GACCTGTGATGCAGAAGAAGACACTGGGATGGGAGGCTAACACAGAGATGCTGTACCCTGCTGATGGAGG
ACTGGAGGGAAGAACAGACATGGCTCTGAAGCTGGTGGGAGGAGGACACCTGATCTGTAACTTCAAGACA
ACATACAGAAGCAAGAAGCCTGCTAAGAACCTGAAGATGCCTGGAGTGTACTATGTGGACCACAGACTGG
AGAGAATCAAGGAGGCTGACAAGGAGACATATGTGGAGCAGCATGAGGTGGCTGTGGCTAGATACTGTGA
CCTGCCTAGCAAGCTGGGACACAAGCTGAATGGAATGGATGAGCTGTACAAGTAAAAATTCAAGGCCTCT
CGAGCCTCTAGAACTATAGTGAGTCGTATTACGTAGATCCAGACATGATAAGATACATTGATGAGTTTGG
ACAAACCACAACTAGAATGCAGTGAAAAAAATGCTTTATTTGTGAAATTTGTGATGCTATTGCTTTATTT
GTAACCATTATAAGCTGCAATAAACAAGTTAACAACAACAATTGCATTCATTTTATGTTTCAGGTTCAGG
GGGAGGTGTGGGAGGTTTTTTAATTCGCGGCCGCGGCGCCAATGCATTGGGCCCGGTACCCAGCTTTTGT
TCCCTTTAGTGAGGGTTAATTGCGCGCTTGGCGTAATCATGGTCATAGCTGTTTCCTGTGTGAAATTGTT
ATCCGCTCACAATTCCACACAACATACGAGCCGGGAGCATAAAGTGTAAAGCCTGGGGTGCCTAATGAGT
GAGCTAACTCACATTAATTGCGTTGCGCTCACTGCCCGCTTTCCAGTCGGGAAACCTGTCGTGCCAGCTG
CATTAATGAATCGGCCAACGCGCGGGGAGAGGCGGTTTGCGTATTGGGCGCTCTTCCGCTTCCTCGCTCA
CTGACTCGCTGCGCTCGGTCGTTCGGCTGCGGCGAGCGGTATCAGCTCACTCAAAGGCGGTAATACGGTT
ATCCACAGAATCAGGGGATAACGCAGGAAAGAACATGTGAGCAAAAGGCCAGCAAAAGGCCAGGAACCGT
AAAAAGGCCGCGTTGCTGGCGTTTTTCCATAGGCTCCGCCCCCCTGACGAGCATCACAAAAATCGACGCT
CAAGTCAGAGGTGGCGAAACCCGACAGGACTATAAAGATACCAGGCGTTTCCCCCTGGAAGCTCCCTCGT
GCGCTCTCCTGTTCCGACCCTGCCGCTTACCGGATACCTGTCCGCCTTTCTCCCTTCGGGAAGCGTGGCG
CTTTCTCATAGCTCACGCTGTAGGTATCTCAGTTCGGTGTAGGTCGTTCGCTCCAAGCTGGGCTGTGTGC
ACGAACCCCCCGTTCAGCCCGACCGCTGCGCCTTATCCGGTAACTATCGTCTTGAGTCCAACCCGGTAAG
ACACGACTTATCGCCACTGGCAGCAGCCACTGGTAACAGGATTAGCAGAGCGAGGTATGTAGGCGGTGCT
ACAGAGTTCTTGAAGTGGTGGCCTAACTACGGCTACACTAGAAGGACAGTATTTGGTATCTGCGCTCTGC
TGAAGCCAGTTACCTTCGGAAAAAGAGTTGGTAGCTCTTGATCCGGCAAACAAACCACCGCTGGTAGCGG
TGGTTTTTTTGTTTGCAAGCAGCAGATTACGCGCAGAAAAAAAGGATCTCAAGAAGATCCTTTGATCTTT
TCTACGGGGTCTGACGCTCAGTGGAACGAAAACTCACGTTAAGGGATTTTGGTCATGAGATTATCAAAAA
GGATCTTCACCTAGATCCTTTTAAATTAAAAATGAAGTTTTAAATCAATCTAAAGTATATATGAGTAAAC
TTGGTCTGACAGTTACCAATGCTTAATCAGTGAGGCACCTATCTCAGCGATCTGTCTATTTCGTTCATCC
ATAGTTGCCTGACTCCCCGTCGTGTAGATAACTACGATACGGGAGGGCTTACCATCTGGCCCCAGTGCTG
CAATGATACCGCGAGACCCACGCTCACCGGCTCCAGATTTATCAGCAATAAACCAGCCAGCCGGAAGGGC
CGAGCGCAGAAGTGGTCCTGCAACTTTATCCGCCTCCATCCAGTCTATTAATTGTTGCCGGGAAGCTAGA
GTAAGTAGTTCGCCAGTTAATAGTTTGCGCAACGTTGTTGCCATTGCTACAGGCATCGTGGTGTCACGCT
CGTCGTTTGGTATGGCTTCATTCAGCTCCGGTTCCCAACGATCAAGGCGAGTTACATGATCCCCCATGTT
GTGCAAAAAAGCGGTTAGCTCCTTCGGTCCTCCGATCGTTGTCAGAAGTAAGTTGGCCGCAGTGTTATCA
CTCATGGTTATGGCAGCACTGCATAATTCTCTTACTGTCATGCCATCCGTAAGATGCTTTTCTGTGACTG
GTGAGTACTCAACCAAGTCATTCTGAGAATAGTGTATGCGGCGACCGAGTTGCTCTTGCCCGGCGTCAAT
ACGGGATAATACCGCGCCACATAGCAGAACTTTAAAAGTGCTCATCATTGGAAAACGTTCTTCGGGGCGA
AAACTCTCAAGGATCTTACCGCTGTTGAGATCCAGTTCGATGTAACCCACTCGTGCACCCAACTGATCTT
CAGCATCTTTTACTTTCACCAGCGTTTCTGGGTGAGCAAAAACAGGAAGGCAAAATGCCGCAAAAAAGGG
AATAAGGGCGACACGGAAATGTTGAATACTCATACTCTTCCTTTTTCAATATTATTGAAGCATTTATCAG
GGTTATTGTCTCATGAGCGGATACATATTTGAATGTATTTAGAAAAATAAACAAATAGGGGTTCCGCGCA
CATTTCCCCGAAAAGTGCCACCTAAATTGTAAGCGTTAATATTTTGTTAAAATTCGCGTTAAATTTTTGT
TAAATCAGCTCATTTTTTAACCAATAGGCCGAAATCGGCAAAATCCCTTATAAATCAAAAGAATAGACCG
AGATAGGGT
[37 nt withheld, positions 3440-3476]
AAAGAACGTGGACTCCAACGTCAAAGG
[49 nt withheld, positions 3504-3552]
T
[91 nt withheld, positions 3554-3644]
G
[124 nt withheld, positions 3646-3769]
CCCATTCGCCATTCAGGCTGCGCAACTGTTGGGAAGGGCGATCGGTGCGGGCCTCTTCGCTATTACGCCA
GTCGACCATAGCCAATTCAATATGGCGTATATGGACTCATGCCAATTCAATATGGTGGATCTGGACCTGT
GCCAATTCAATATGGCGTATATGGACTCGTGCCAATTCAATATGGTGGATCTGGACCCCAGCCAATTCAA
TATGGCGGACTTGGCACCATGCCAATTCAATATGGCGGACTTGGCACTGTGCCAACTGGGGAGGGGTCTA
CTTGGCACGGTGCCAAGTTTGAGGAGGGGTCTTGGCCCTGTGCCAAGTCCGCCATATTGAATTGGCATGG
TGCCAATAATGGCGGCCATATTGGCTATATGCCAGGATCAATATATAGGCAATATCCAATATGGCCCTAT
GCCAATATGGCTATTGGCCAGGTTCAATACTATGTATTGGCCCTATGCCATATAGTATTCCATATATGGG
TTTTCCTATTGACGTAGATAGCCCCTCCCAATGGGCGGTCCCATATACCATATATGGGGCTTCCTAATAC
CGCCCATAGCCACTCCCCCATTGACGTCAATGGTCTCTATATATGGTCTTTCCTATTGACGTCATATGGG
CGGTCCTATTGACGTATATGGCGCCTCCCCCATTGACGTCAATTACGGTAAATGGCCCGCCTGGCTCAAT
GCCCATTGACGTCAATAGGACCACCCACCATTGACGTCAATGGGATGGCTCATTGCCCATTCATATCCGT
TCTCACGCCCCCTATTGACGTCAATGACGGTAAATGGCCCACTTGGCAGTACATCAATATCTATTAATAG
TAACTTGGCAAGTACATTACTATTGGAAGGACGCCAGGGTACATTGGCAGTACTCCCATTGACGTCAATG
GCGGTAAATGGCCCGCGATGGCTGCCAAGTACATCCCCATTGACGTCAATGGGGAGGGGCAATGACGCAA
ATGGGCGTTCCATTGACGTAAATGGGCGGTAGGCGTGCCTAATGGGAGGTCTATATAAGCAATGCTCGTT
TAGGGAAC
Features (pLannotate 1.2.2; 15 found; start..end, strand, type, name):
     35..53      +  promoter       SP6 promoter: promoter for bacteriophage SP6 RNA polymerase
     91..822     +  CDS            TagRFP-T: TagRFP-T is a basic (constitutively fluorescent) red fluorescent protein published in 2008, derived from Entacmaea quadricolor. It has low acid sensitivity.
    854..871     -  promoter       T7 promoter (fragment): promoter for bacteriophage T7 RNA polymerase
    876..1010    -  polyA_signal   SV40 poly(A) signal: SV40 polyadenylation signal
   1123..1141    -  promoter       T3 promoter: promoter for bacteriophage T3 RNA polymerase
   1186..1202    -  protein_bind   lac operator: The lac repressor binds to the lac operator to inhibit transcription in E. coli. This inhibition can be relieved by adding lactose or isopropyl-β-D-thiogalactopyranoside (IPTG). lac repressor encoded by lacI
   1210..1240    -  promoter       lac promoter: promoter for the E. coli lac operon
   1255..1276    -  protein_bind   CAP binding site: CAP binding activates transcription in the presence of cAMP. E. coli catabolite activator protein
   1289..1381    -  CDS            lacI (fragment): lac repressor; lacI; The lac repressor binds to the lac operator to inhibit transcription in E. coli. This inhibition can be relieved by adding lactose or isopropyl-β-D-thiogalactopyranoside (IPTG).
   1564..2152    -  rep_origin     ori: high-copy-number ColE1/pMB1/pBR322/pUC origin of replication
   2323..3183    -  CDS            AmpR: β-lactamase; bla; confers resistance to ampicillin, carbenicillin, and related antibiotics
   3184..3288    -  promoter       AmpR promoter: bla
   3341..3769    -  rep_origin     f1 ori (sequence partly withheld): f1 bacteriophage origin of replication; arrow indicates direction of (+) strand synthesis
   3774..3840    -  CDS            lacZα (fragment): LacZα fragment of β-galactosidase; lacZ fragment
   3843..4827    +  promoter       CMV IE94 promoter: enhancer/promoter region of simian cytomegalovirus major immediate early transcription unit IE94
