[The description below was written by a language model from this plasmid's Addgene catalogue record and pLannotate feature annotations shown in this document.]
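Description:
pCS2-TagRFPT.zf1 is a zebrafish expression plasmid of about 4.8 kb built on the pCS2 backbone. It carries a synthetic coding sequence of roughly 735 bp for the red fluorescent protein TagRFP-T, a constitutively fluorescent variant derived from Entacmaea quadricolor. As the name indicates, the codon usage of this version has been modified for zebrafish. The plasmid is propagated in E. coli from a high-copy ColE1/pUC-type origin and selected with ampicillin through the β-lactamase gene and its native promoter. An f1 phage origin is also present, along with remnants of the parental cloning vector (lac promoter/operator, CAP site, and lacZα and lacI fragments) that play no role in the payload.

The open reading frame was inserted by restriction cloning between BamHI, which is retained, and EcoRI, which was destroyed. It lies immediately downstream of an SP6 promoter and upstream of an SV40 polyadenylation signal. The stated purpose is mRNA synthesis: SP6 RNA polymerase can transcribe the cassette in vitro to give TagRFP-T message carrying the SV40 polyadenylation signal, the kind of transcript typically delivered to embryos by injection. On the circular map, the simian CMV IE94 enhancer/promoter sits directly upstream of the SP6 site. The same cassette could therefore in principle also be expressed from plasmid DNA in vertebrate cells, although the record lists only SP6 as the promoter. T7 (partial) and T3 promoters are annotated in the reverse orientation downstream of the insert. The associated work concerns sequence features that raise functional protein expression in zebrafish, so this construct serves as a codon-modified red reporter for such studies.
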