Addgene plasmid #61390: pCS2-TagRFPT.zf1
Purpose: mRNA synthesis of TagRFPT codon modified for zebrafish
Depositing lab: Harold Burgess. Depositing organization: National Institute of Child Health and Human Development (NICHD). Publication: Increased functional protein expression using nucleotide sequence features enriched in highly expressed genes in zebrafish. Horstick EJ, Jordan DC, Bergeron SA, Tabor KM, Serpe M, Feldman B, Burgess HA. Nucleic Acids Res. 2015 Jan 27. pii: gkv035. 10.1093/nar/gkv035 PubMed 25628360.
Backbone
  Vector backbone: pCS2
  Backbone size w/o insert (bp): 4100
  Total vector size (bp): 4827
  Vector type: Zebrafish expression
Growth in bacteria
  Bacterial resistance: Ampicillin, 100 μg/mL
  Growth temperature: 37°C
  Growth strain: Top10
  Copy number: High Copy
Gene/Insert
  Gene/Insert name: TagRFPT.zf1
  Species: Synthetic
  Insert size (bp): 735
  Promoter: sp6
  Cloning method: Restriction Enzyme; 5′ cloning site BamHI (not destroyed); 3′ cloning site EcoRI (destroyed during cloning)
  Sequencing primers: 5′ sp6
Terms and licenses: Academic/Nonprofit Terms; Industry Terms: Not Available to Industry
How to cite: pCS2-TagRFPT.zf1 was a gift from Harold Burgess (Addgene plasmid # 61390 ; http://n2t.net/addgene:61390 ; RRID:Addgene_61390)
