>Addgene plasmid #61390 | pCS2-TagRFPT.zf1 | addgene partial sequence | sequence record 101769 | CMV-F 5'-CGCAAATGGGCGGTAGGCGTG-3'
CTATATAAGCAATGCTCGTTTAGGGAACCGCCATTCTGCCTGGGGACGTCGGAGCAAGCTTGATTTAGGT
GACACTATAGAATACAAGCTACTTGTTCTTTTTGCAGGATCCGCCACCATGGTGAGCAAAGGAGAGGAAC
TGATTAAAGAAAACATGCACATGAAGCTGTACATGGAGGGAACAGTGAACAACCACCACTTCAAGTGTAC
ATCTGAGGGAGAGGGAAAGCCTTATGAGGGAACACAGACAATGAGAATCAAGGTGGTGGAGGGAGGACCT
CTGCCTTTTGCTTTTGACATCCTGGCTACCAGCTTCATGTATGGAAGCAGAACATTCATCAACCACACAC
AGGGAATCCCTGACTTCTTCAAGCAGAGCTTCCCTGAGGGATTCACATGGGAGAGAGTGACAACATATGA
GGATGGAGGAGTGCTGACAGCTACACAGGACACAAGCCTCCAGGATGGATGTCTGATCTACAATGTGAAG
ATCAGAGGAGTGAACTTCCCTAGCAATGGACCTGTGATGCAGAAGAAGACACTGGGATGGGAGGCTAACA
CAGAGATGCTGTACCCTGCTGATGGAGGACTGGAGGGAAGAACAGACATGGCTCTGAAGCTGGTGGGAGG
AGGACACCTGATCTGTAACTTCAAGACAACATACAGAAGCAAGAAGCCTGCTAAGAACCTGAAGATGCCT
GGAGTGTACTATGTGGACCACAGACTGGAGAGAATCAAGGAGGCTGACAAGGAGACATATGTGGAGCAGC
ATGAGGTGGCTGTGGCTAGATACTGTGACCTGCCTAGCAAGCTGGGACACAAGCTGAATGGAATGGATGA
GCTGTACAAGTAAAAATTCAAGGCCTCTCGAGCCTCTAGAACTATAGTGAGTCGTATTACGTAGATCCAG
ACATGATAAGATACATTGATGAGTTTGGACAAACCACAACTAGAATGCAGTGAAAAAAATGCTTTATTTG
TGAAATTTGTGATGCTATTGCTTTATTTGTAACCATT
