>Addgene plasmid #61390 | pCS2-TagRFPT.zf1 | addgene partial sequence | sequence record 101772 | ColEterm 5'-agctgataccgctcgccgcagccgaacg-3'
CGAGTCAGTGAGCGAGGAAGCGGAAGAGCGCCCAATACGCAAACCGCCTCTCCCCGCGCGTTGGCCGATT
CATTAATGCAGCTGGCACGACAGGTTTCCCGACTGGAAAGCGGGCAGTGAGCGCAACGCAATTAATGTGA
GTTAGCTCACTCATTAGGCACCCCAGGCTTTACACTTTATGCTCCCGGCTCGTATGTTGTGTGGAATTGT
GAGCGGATAACAATTTCACACAGGAAACAGCTATGACCATGATTACGCCAAGCGCGCAATTAACCCTCAC
TAAAGGGAACAAAAGCTGGGTACCGGGCCCAATGCATTGGCGCCGCGGCCGCGAATTAAAAAACCTCCCA
CACCTCCCCCTGAACCTGAAACATAAAATGAATGCAATTGTTGTTGTTAACTTGTTTATTGCAGCTTATA
ATGGTTACAAATAAAGCAATAGCATCACAAATTTCACAAATAAAGCATTTTTTTCACTGCATTCTAGTTG
TGGTTTGTCCAAACTCATCAATGTATCTTATCATGTCTGGATCTACGTAATACGACTCACTATAGTTCTA
GAGGCTCGAGAGGCCTTGAATTTTTACTTGTACAGCTCATCCATTCCATTCAGCTTGTGTCCCAGCTTGC
TAGGCAGGTCACAGTATCTAGCCACAGCCACCTCATGCTGCTCCACATATGTCTCCTTGTCAGCCTCCTT
GATTCTCTCCAGTCTGTGGTCCACATAGTACACTCCAGGCATCTTCAGGTTCTTAGCAGGCTTCTTGCTT
CTGTATGTTGTCTTGAAGTTACAGATCAGGTGTCCTCCTCCCACCAGCTTCAGAGCCATGTCTGTTCTTC
CCTCCAGTCCTCCATCAGCAGGGTACAGCATCTCTGTGTTAGCCTCCCATCCCAGTGTCTTCTTCTGCAT
CACAGGTCCATTGCTAGGGAAGTTCACTCCTCTGATCTTCACATTGTAGATCAGACATCCATCCTGGAGG
CTTGTGTCCTGTGTAGCTGTCAGCACTCCTCCATCCTCATATGTTGTCACTCTCTCCCATGTGAATCCCT
CAGGGAAGCTCTGCT
